Addgene plasmid #227559: pEPHS1CB0001
Purpose: Level 1 - Position 1 with 35S promoter and terminator for plant expression, with mutations in CDS
Depositing lab: Nicola Patron. Depositing organization: Earlham Institute. Publication: Biosynthesis and bioactivity of anti-inflammatory triterpenoids in Calendula officinalis. Golubova D, Salmon M, Su H, Tansley C, Kaithakottil GG, Linsmith G, Schudoma C, Swarbreck D, O'Connell MA, Patron NJ. Nat Commun. 2025 Jul 28;16(1):6941. doi: 10.1038/s41467-025-62269-w. PubMed 40721615.
Backbone
  Vector backbone: pICH47732
  Vector type: Plant Expression
Growth in bacteria
  Bacterial resistance: Ampicillin, 100 μg/mL
  Growth temperature: 37°C
  Growth strain: DH5alpha
  Copy number: High Copy
Gene/Insert
  Gene/Insert name: 35Sshort_TMV_CoTXSS (G380T)_35S
  Species: Calendula officinalis
  Mutation: G380T, BsaI sites removed by silent mutation
  Promoter: 35Sshort_TMV (pICH51277)
  Cloning method: Restriction Enzyme; 5′ cloning site BsaI (destroyed during cloning); 3′ cloning site BsaI (destroyed during cloning)
Terms and licenses: Academic/Nonprofit Terms; Industry Terms: Not Available to Industry
How to cite: pEPHS1CB0001 was a gift from Nicola Patron (Addgene plasmid # 227559 ; http://n2t.net/addgene:227559 ; RRID:Addgene_227559)
