[The description below was written by a language model from this plasmid's Addgene catalogue record and pLannotate feature annotations shown in this document.]
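Description:
pEPHS1CB0001 is a Golden Gate/MoClo Level 1, Position 1 plant expression construct built in the pICH47732 acceptor backbone. It is a binary-type vector: the transcription unit sits between nopaline-type left and right T-DNA border repeats, which allows Agrobacterium-mediated transfer into plant cells. The backbone carries a high-copy ColE1/pUC-type origin for propagation in E. coli, together with the broad-host-range incP oriV and its trfA replication initiator gene, which support maintenance in Agrobacterium. Selection in bacteria is by ampicillin resistance (β-lactamase under its own promoter). No plant selectable marker is annotated within the T-DNA.

The payload is a single expression cassette assembled by BsaI cloning, with the sites destroyed in the process. A short CaMV 35S promoter fused to the tobacco mosaic virus Ω 5′ leader, a translational enhancer, drives strong constitutive expression of CoTXSS from Calendula officinalis, and the CaMV 35S terminator/polyadenylation signal closes the unit. The coding sequence carries a G380T mutation, and internal BsaI sites were removed by silent changes to make it compatible with Type IIS assembly. The automated annotation labels this roughly 2.3 kb open reading frame by its similarity to dammarenediol synthase from Panax ginseng, consistent with a triterpene synthase-type enzyme. The short SET1 and TetR fragment calls are probably incidental matches.

The associated work concerns triterpenoid biosynthesis in Calendula, so the construct presumably serves to test this mutant enzyme by expression in plants, either directly or after assembly into Level 2 multigene constructs. The record does not state the specific assay.
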