Features (pLannotate 1.2.2; 14 found; start..end, strand, type, name):
    157..261     -  promoter       AmpR promoter: bla
    348..979     -  rep_origin     oriV: incP origin of replication
   1071..1095    +  misc_feature   LB T-DNA repeat: left border repeat from nopaline C58 T-DNA
   1281..1626    +  promoter       CaMV 35S promoter: strong constitutive promoter from cauliflower mosaic virus
   1578..1624    +  promoter       minimal CaMV 35S promoter: minimal 35S promoter from cauliflower mosaic virus
   1655..1708    +  misc_feature   TMV Ω: translational enhancer from the tobacco mosaic virus 5'-leader sequence (Gallie et al., 1988)
   1717..4041    +  CDS            DDS: DADIS_PANGI - Also known as DS
   4062..4079    +  CDS            SET1 (fragment): solubility-enhancement tag derived from T7 phage gene 10B
   4114..4288    +  polyA_signal   CaMV poly(A) signal: cauliflower mosaic virus polyadenylation signal
   4333..4357    +  misc_feature   RB T-DNA repeat: right border repeat from nopaline C58 T-DNA
   4469..4489    -  CDS            TetR (fragment): tetracycline resistance regulatory protein; tetR
   4516..5661    -  CDS            trfA: TRFA_ECOLX - Experimental evidence at protein level: Swiss-Prot protein existence level 1. Also involved in plasmid copy number control, promoting intermolecular coupling of protein bound iterons at oriV, which inhibits replication initiation. From Escherichia coli.
   5997..6585    -  rep_origin     ori: high-copy-number ColE1/pMB1/pBR322/pUC origin of replication
   6756..156     -  CDS            AmpR (across the origin): β-lactamase; bla; confers resistance to ampicillin, carbenicillin, and related antibiotics
>Addgene plasmid #227559 | pEPHS1CB0001 | addgene full sequence | sequence record 455266 | Addgene NGS Result
ACCGCTGTTGAGATCCAGTTCGATGTAACCCACTCGTGCACCCAACTGATCTTCAGCATCTTTTACTTTC
ACCAGCGTTTCTGGGTGAGCAAAAACAGGAAGGCAAAATGCCGCAAAAAAGGGAATAAGGGCGACACGGA
AATGTTGAATACTCATACTCTTCCTTTTTCAATATTATTGAAGCATTTATCAAGGTTATTGTCTCATGAG
CGGATACATATTTGAATGTATTTAGAAAAATAAACAAATAGGGGTTCCGCGCACGAATTGGCCAGCGCTG
CCATTTTTGGGGTGAGGCCGTTCGCGGCCGAGGGGCGCAGCCCCTGGGGGGATGGGAGGCCCGCGTTAGC
GGGCCGGGAGGGTTCGAGAAGGGGGGGCACCCCCCTTCGGCGTGCGCGGTCACGCGCACAGGGCGCAGCC
CTGGTTAAAAACAAGGTTTATAAATATTGGTTTAAAAGCAGGTTAAAAGACAGGTTAGCGGTGGCCGAAA
AACGGGCGGAAACCCTTGCAAATGCTGGATTTTCTGCCTGTGGACAGCCCCTCAAATGTCAATAGGTGCG
CCCCTCATCTGTCAGCACTCTGCCCCTCAAGTGTCAAGGATCGCGCCCCTCATCTGTCAGTAGTCGCGCC
CCTCAAGTGTCAATACCGCAGGGCACTTATCCCCAGGCTTGTCCACATCATCTGTGGGAAACTCGCGTAA
AATCAGGCGTTTTCGCCGATTTGCGAGGCTGGCCAGCTCCACGTCGCCGGCCGAAATCGAGCCTGCCCCT
CATCTGTCAACGCCGCGCCGGGTGAGTCGGCCCCTCAAGTGTCAACGTCCGCCCCTCATCTGTCAGTGAG
GGCCAAGTTTTCCGCGAGGTATCCACAACGCCGGCGGCCGCGGTGTCTCGCACACGGCTTCGACGGCGTT
TCTGGCGCGTTTGCAGGGCCATAGACGGCCGCCAGCCCAGCGGCGAGGGCAACCAGCCCGGTGAGCGTCG
CAAAGGAGATCCTGATCTGACTGATGGGCTGCCTGTATCGAGTGGTGATTTTGTGCCGAGCTGCCGGTCG
GGGAGCTGTTGGCTGGCTGGTGGCAGGATATATTGTGGTGTAAACAAATTGACGCTTAGACAACTTAATA
ACACATTGCGGACGTTTTTAATGTACTGGGGTGGATGCAGTGGGCCCCACTCTGTGAAGACAATGCCGAA
TTCGGATCCGGAGGTCAACATGGTGGAGCACGACACTCTGGTCTACTCCAAAAATGTCAAAGATACAGTC
TCAGAAGATCAAAGGGCTATTGAGACTTTTCAACAAAGGATAATTTCGGGAAACCTCCTCGGATTCCATT
GCCCAGCTATCTGTCACTTCATCGAAAGGACAGTAGAAAAGGAAGGTGGCTCCTACAAATGCCATCATTG
CGATAAAGGAAAGGCTATCATTCAAGATCTCTCTGCCGACAGTGGTCCCAAAGATGGACCCCCACCCACG
AGGAGCATCGTGGAAAAAGAAGAGGTTCCAACCACGTCTACAAAGCAAGTGGATTGATGTGACATCTCCA
CTGACGTAAGGGATGACGCACAATCCCACTATCCTTCGCAAGACCCTTCCTCTATATAAGGAAGTTCATT
TCATTTGGAGAGGACACGCTCGAGTATAAGAGCTCATTTTTACAACAATTACCAACAACAACAAACAACA
AACAACATTACAATTACATTTACAATTATCGATACAATGTGGAAATTAAAAATTGGTGAAAAAAATGGAA
AGCTGGAAATTGGTGACGGAAATGGCGATGAATATTTGTATAGTACCAACAATTTCGTAGGGAGACAAAC
ATGGGAGTTTGATCCAAGTGCAGGCACACAGGAAGAACGTGACCAAATCGAAAGGATTCGAGAGCAATTC
TTGAACAATAAGAAGAAACTCGATATCCATTGTTGTGGTGACTTGCTCATGCGAACCCAGCTTATCAAGG
AAAGCCAGATTGATCTTACTAGCGAACTTCTAGTGAGACTCAAAGATGAAGAAGATGTTAACTATGAAGC
TGTGACAATGGCGGTAAAAAAAGCGGTCCTCTTGAACCGTGCAATTCAAGCTTGGGACGGTCATTGGCCA
GCTGAAAATGCCGGTCCCCTTTTTTTTACCCCTCCTCTGATAATTGCCTTGTACATTAGTGGTACAGTGG
ATACAATTTTAACAAAAGAACACCAAAAGGAGATGATTCGCTACATGTACATCCATCAGAATGAAGATGG
AGGATGGGGATTCTATATATCGGGGAAAAGCACGATGATTGGAAGTGCATTGAACTATGTGGCTCTAAGA
CTTCTTGGAGAAGCTTCACCAACTGATGATGATGACATTGGTGCTCTTGCTAGAGGCCATAAATGGATAT
TTGATCACGGCGGTGCTACATCCATCCCTTCATGGGGCAAGGTTTATCTCGCGGTGCTTGGGGTATATGA
ATGGGAAGGCTGCAATCCTCTGCCTCCTGAATTTTGGCTATTTCCTTCCTTTTTGCCTTATCATCCAGCA
AAAATGTGGTGTTACTGTAGAACGACATACATGCCGATGTCACACTTGTATGGTAAAAGCTACCATGGGC
CTATTACTGATCTTGTTTTGTCTTTAAGAAAAGAGATTCACACCCTTCCTTACCACCAGATTAACTGGAA
CAAACAACGACATAATTGTTGTAAGTTGGATCTATACTACCCTCATTCTTCCATACAAGATATGTTATGG
GATAGTCTGCACTATTTTTGTGAACCACTTGTCAAAAAATGGCCCTTGAATAAGCTAAGAGAGAAGGGAC
TCAAAAGAGTGGTTGACCTAATGCGTTATGGATCCGAAGAAGGACGTTACATAACCATGGGTTGTGTTGA
CAAGGCTTTACAAATGATGTGTTTTTATGCCGAGGATCCAAATGGGATTGACTTCAAACACCACCTGGCT
AGAGTCCCTGATTACTTGTGGCTGGCAGAAGATGGTATGAAGATGCAAAGTTTCGGTAGTCAGTTATGGG
ATTGCACTCTTGTAACTCAAGCAATTATGGCCAGTAATATGGTTGATGAGTATGGAGATTCACTCAAAAA
AGCCCACTTTTACTTAAAACAGTCACAGATTAAAGAGAACCCTAAAGGCGATTTCACAAAAATGTGTCGT
TTATTCACGAAAGGGGCATGGACTTTCTCTGATCAAGACCATGGATGGGTTGTATCAGATTGCACTGCAG
AAGCTTTGATTTGTTTATTGGCATTGTCACAAATGCCACAAGATATTGCGGGCGAAAAGGCTGAAGTTGA
TAGATTATATGATGCTGTGAATGTCCTCCTTTACCTACAAAGTCCTGAAAGTGGTGGTTTCGCTATTTGG
GAGCCACCAGTTCCAAAACCATATTTACAGATGTTGAACCCTTCAGAACTTTTTGCAGACATAGTGGTTG
AGAAAGAGCATGTTGAATGTACTGGATCCATAATCCAAGCATTGAATTCATTCAAAAATCTGCACCCACG
ACACCGTGAGAAAGAAATAGAAGCTGCTATCGAGAAAGGCATACGTTTTTTGGAAAACAAACAACAAAAT
GATGGTTCATGGTACGGTTATTGGGGTATTTGTTTTCTCTATGGCACATTTTTTGTGCTGCAAGGTTTAG
TATCATGCGGGAAAACATATGAAAATAGTGAAACCGTTCGAAAAGCTGTCAATTTTTTGCTCTCAACACA
GAATTCAGAAGGTGGTTGGGGAGAGAGTTTTGAGTCATGCCCTCAAGAGAAATTCATACCTTTGGAAGGA
AATAGAACAAATTTGGTGCAAACTTCATGGGCCATGCTTGGACTTCTCTATGGTGGACAGGTTGAAAGGG
ATGTAACACCGTTACACAAGGCAGCAAAATTGCTCATTAATGGACAATTGGATAATGGAGATTTTCCTCA
ACAGGAAATAACGGGAGTGTACATGAAAAACTGCATGTTACATTATCCAGAATATAGGAACACTTTTCCG
TTATGGGCGTTAGGAGAATACCGCAACCGTGTTTGGTTGCCAAAGCAACAAGTCGGTTCGTAAGTCGACC
GGCTGCTAACAAAGCCCGAGCTTCTCTAGCTAGAGTCGATCGACAAGCTCGAGTTTCTCCATAATAATGT
GTGAGTAGTTCCCAGATAAGGGAATTAGGGTTCCTATAGGGTTTCGCTCATGTGTTGAGCATATAAGAAA
CCCTTAGTATGTATTTGTATTTGTAAAATACTTCTATCAATAAAATTTCTAATTCCTAAAACCAAAATCC
AGTACTAAAATCCAGATCGCTGCAATTGTCTTCTGCACGAAGTGGTTTAAACTATCAGTGTTTGACAGGA
TATATTGGCGGGTAAACCTAAGAGAAAAGAGCGTTTATTAGAATAATCGGATATTTAAAAGGGCGTGAAA
AGGTTTATCCGTTCGTCCATTTGTATGTGCATGCCAACCACAGGGTTCCCCAGATCAGGCGCTGGCTGCT
GAACCCCCAGCCGGAACTGACCCCACAAGGCCCTAGCGTTTGCAATGCACCAGGTCATCATTGACCCAGG
CGTGTTCCACCAGGCCGCTGCCTCGCAACTCTTCGCAGGCTTCGCCGACCTGCTCGCGCCACTTCTTCAC
GCGGGTGGAATCCGATCCGCACATGAGGCGGAAGGTTTCCAGCTTGAGCGGGTACGGCTCCCGGTGCGAG
CTGAAATAGTCGAACATCCGTCGGGCCGTCGGCGACAGCTTGCGGTACTTCTCCCATATGAATTTCGTGT
AGTGGTCGCCAGCAAACAGCACGACGATTTCCTCGTCGATCAGGACCTGGCAACGGGACGTTTTCTTGCC
ACGGTCCAGGACGCGGAAGCGGTGCAGCAGCGACACCGATTCCAGGTGCCCAACGCGGTCGGACGTGAAG
CCCATCGCCGTCGCCTGTAGGCGCGACAGGCATTCCTCGGCCTTCGTGTAATACCGGCCATTGATCGACC
AGCCCAGGTCCTGGCAAAGCTCGTAGAACGTGAAGGTGATCGGCTCGCCGATAGGGGTGCGCTTCGCGTA
CTCCAACACCTGCTGCCACACCAGTTCGTCATCGTCGGCCCGCAGCTCGACGCCGGTGTAGGTGATCTTC
ACGTCCTTGTTGACGTGGAAAATGACCTTGTTTTGCAGCGCCTCGCGCGGGATTTTCTTGTTGCGCGTGG
TGAACAGGGCAGAGCGGGCCGTGTCGTTTGGCATCGCTCGCATCGTGTCCGGCCACGGCGCAATATCGAA
CAAGGAAAGCTGCATTTCCTTGATCTGCTGCTTCGTGTGTTTCAGCAACGCGGCCTGCTTGGCCTCGCTG
ACCTGTTTTGCCAGGTCCTCGCCGGCGGTTTTTCGCTTCTTGGTCGTCATAGTTCCTCGCGTGTCGATGG
TCATCGACTTCGCCAAACCTGCCGCCTCCTGTTCAAGACGACGCGAACGCTCCACGGCGGCCGATGGCGC
GGGCAGGGCAGGGGGAGCCAGTTGCACGCTGTCGCGCTCGATCTTGGCCGTAGCTTGCTGGACCATCGAG
CCGACGGACTGGAAGGTTTCGCGGGGCGCACGCATGACGGTGCGGCTTGCGATGGTTTCGGCATCCTCGG
CGGAAAACCCCGCGTCGATCAGTTCTTGCCTGTATGCCTTCCGGTCAAACGTCCGATTCATTCACCCTCC
TTGCGGGATTGCCCCGACTCACGCCGGGGCAATGTGCCCTTATTCCTGATTTGACCCGCCTGGTGCCTTG
GTGTCCAGATAATCCACCTTATCGGCAATGAAGTCGGTCCCGTAGACCGTCTGGCCGTCCTTCTCGTACT
TGGTATTCCGAATCTTGCCCTGCACGAATACCAGCGACCCCTTGCCCAAATACTTGCCGTGGGCCTCGGC
CTGAGAGCCAAAACACTTGATGCGGAAGAAGTCGGTGCGCTCCTGCTTGTCGCCGGCATCGTTGCGCCAC
ATCTAGGATCTGCCAGGAACCGTAAAAAGGCCGCGTTGCTGGCGTTTTTCCATAGGCTCCGCCCCCCTGA
CGAGCATCACAAAAATCGACGCTCAAGTCAGAGGTGGCGAAACCCGACAGGACTATAAAGATACCAGGCG
TTTCCCCCTGGAAGCTCCCTCGTGCGCTCTCCTGTTCCGACCCTGCCGCTTACCGGATACCTGTCCGCCT
TTCTCCCTTCGGGAAGCGTGGCGCTTTCTCATAGCTCACGCTGTAGGTATCTCAGTTCGGTGTAGGTCGT
TCGCTCCAAGCTGGGCTGTGTGCACGAACCCCCCGTTCAGCCCGACCGCTGCGCCTTATCCGGTAACTAT
CGTCTTGAGTCCAACCCGGTAAGACACGACTTATCGCCACTGGCAGCAGCCACTGGTAACAGGATTAGCA
GAGCGAGGTATGTAGGCGGTGCTACAGAGTTCTTGAAGTGGTGGCCTAACTACGGCTACACTAGAAGAAC
AGTATTTGGTATCTGCGCTCTGCTGAAGCCAGTTACCTTCGGAAAAAGAGTTGGTAGCTCTTGATCCGGC
AAACAAACCACCGCTGGTAGCGGTGGTTTTTTTGTTTGCAAGCAGCAGATTACGCGCAGAAAAAAAGGAT
CTCAAGAAGATCCTTTGATCTTTTCTACGGGGTCTGACGCTCAGTGGAACGAAAACTCACGTTAAGGGAT
TTTGGTCATGAGATTATCAAAAAGGATCTTCACCTAGATCCTTTTAAATTAAAAATGAAGTTTTAAATCA
ATCTAAAGTATATATGAGTAAACTTGGTCTGACAGTTACCAATGCTTAATCAGTGAGGCACCTATCTCAG
CGATCTGTCTATTTCGTTCATCCATAGTTGCCTGACTCCCCGTCGTGTAGATAACTACGATACGGGAGGG
CTTACCATCTGGCCCCAGTGCTGCAATGATACCGCGAGAACCACGCTCACCGGCTCCAGATTTATCAGCA
ATAAACCAGCCAGCCGGAAGGGCCGAGCGCAGAAGTGGTCCTGCAACTTTATCCGCCTCCATCCAGTCTA
TTAATTGTTGCCGGGAAGCTAGAGTAAGTAGTTCGCCAGTTAATAGTTTGCGCAACGTTGTTGCCATTGC
TACAGGCATCGTGGTGTCACGCTCGTCGTTTGGTATGGCTTCATTCAGCTCCGGTTCCCAACGATCAAGG
CGAGTTACATGATCCCCCATGTTGTGCAAAAAAGCGGTTAGCTCCTTCGGTCCTCCGATCGTTGTCAGAA
GTAAGTTGGCCGCAGTGTTATCACTCATGGTTATGGCAGCACTGCATAATTCTCTTACTGTCATGCCATC
CGTAAGATGCTTTTCTGTGACTGGTGAGTACTCAACCAAGTCATTCTGAGAATAGTGTATGCGGCGACCG
AGTTGCTCTTGCCCGGCGTCAATACGGGATAATACCGCGCCACATAGCAGAACTTTAAAAGTGCTCATCA
TTGGAAAACGTTCTTCGGGGCGAAAACTCTCAAGGATCTT
